Addgene plasmid #135746: PX330_ZBTB7B_1
Purpose: Encodes gRNA for 3' target of human ZBTB7B
Depositing lab: Richard M. Myers. Depositing organization: HudsonAlpha Institute for Biotechnology. Publication: CETCh-seq: CRISPR epitope tagging ChIP-seq of DNA-binding proteins. Savic D, Partridge EC, Newberry KM, Smith SB, Meadows SK, Roberts BS, Mackiewicz M, Mendenhall EM, Myers RM. Genome Res. 2015 Sep 9. 10.1101/gr.193540.115 PubMed 26355004.
Backbone
  Vector backbone: PX330
  Vector type: CRISPR
Growth in bacteria
  Bacterial resistance: Ampicillin, 100 μg/mL
  Growth temperature: 37°C
  Growth strain: DH5alpha
  Copy number: High Copy
Gene/Insert
  Gene/Insert name: ZBTB7B gRNA
  gRNA/shRNA sequence: GTCCTCTTAAAGAGGGACGA
  Species: H. sapiens (human)
  Entrez Gene: ZBTB7B (a.k.a. CKROX, THPOK, ZBTB15, ZFP-67, ZFP67, ZNF857B, c-KROX, hcKROX, vGAF)
  Promoter: U6
  Cloning method: Restriction Enzyme; 5′ cloning site Unknown (unknown if destroyed)
Terms and licenses: Academic/Nonprofit Terms; Industry Terms: Not Available to Industry
How to cite: PX330_ZBTB7B_1 was a gift from Richard M. Myers (Addgene plasmid # 135746 ; http://n2t.net/addgene:135746 ; RRID:Addgene_135746)
