[The description below was written by a language model from this plasmid's Addgene catalogue record and pLannotate feature annotations shown in this document.]
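Description:
PX330_ZBTB7B_1 is a CRISPR plasmid built on the PX330 backbone, an all-in-one mammalian expression vector that delivers both a single guide RNA and Streptococcus pyogenes Cas9. It is maintained in E. coli through a high-copy ColE1/pUC-type origin and selected with ampicillin via the β-lactamase gene under its own promoter. An f1/M13 phage origin is also present, along with small remnants of pBR322 bom and rop. A single AAV2 inverted terminal repeat lies downstream of the Cas9 cassette. With only one ITR annotated, it appears to be a backbone remnant rather than a functional AAV packaging arrangement.

The payload consists of two expression units. A human U6 RNA polymerase III promoter drives a guide directed against the 3' end of human ZBTB7B (also known as THPOK or c-KROX), fused to the S. pyogenes gRNA scaffold; a second partial scaffold fragment is annotated just after it. Downstream, a hybrid promoter made of the CMV enhancer and chicken β-actin promoter, followed by a hybrid CBA/MVM intron, drives Cas9. The annotation splits Cas9 into adjoining N- and C-terminal portions that together form one continuous coding sequence, ending in a nucleoplasmin bipartite nuclear localization signal and a bGH polyadenylation signal.

The associated publication describes CRISPR epitope tagging for ChIP-seq of DNA-binding proteins, which is consistent with using this plasmid to cut near the end of the ZBTB7B coding region so that a tag can be introduced at the endogenous locus; the record does not describe a donor template. The depositor and sequencing-derived records differ slightly in length (8,508 versus 8,450 nt) and in start coordinate, and the sequenced version shows the β-actin promoter as fragments, but the feature order is the same.
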