Features (pLannotate 1.2.2; 18 found; start..end, strand, type, name):
      1..241     +  promoter       U6 promoter: RNA polymerase III promoter for human U6 snRNA
    270..345     +  misc_RNA       gRNA scaffold: guide RNA scaffold for the Streptococcus pyogenes CRISPR/Cas9 system
    352..395     +  misc_RNA       gRNA scaffold (fragment): guide RNA scaffold for the Streptococcus pyogenes CRISPR/Cas9 system
    442..727     +  enhancer       CMV enhancer: human cytomegalovirus immediate early enhancer; contains an 18-bp deletion relative to the standard CMV enhancer
    729..1006    +  promoter       chicken β-actin promoter: No description available
   1007..1235    +  intron         hybrid intron: hybrid between chicken β-actin (CBA) and minute virus of mice (MMV) introns (Gray et al., 2011)
   1373..2974    +  CDS            Cas9(N): N-terminal portion of Streptococcus pyogenes Cas9 (Zetsche et al., 2015)
   2975..5473    +  CDS            Cas9(C): C-terminal portion of Streptococcus pyogenes Cas9 (Zetsche et al., 2015)
   5474..5521    +  CDS            nucleoplasmin NLS: bipartite nuclear localization signal from nucleoplasmin
   5555..5666    +  polyA_signal   bGH poly(A) signal: bovine growth hormone polyadenylation signal
   5771..5911    +  repeat_region  AAV2 ITR: inverted terminal repeat of adeno-associated virus serotype 2 inverted
   5916..5967    -  misc_feature   bom (fragment): basis of mobility region from pBR322
   5986..6366    +  rep_origin     M13 ori (sequence partly withheld): M13 bacteriophage origin of replication; arrow indicates direction of (+) strand synthesis
   6442..6491    -  misc_feature   bom (fragment): basis of mobility region from pBR322
   6593..6628    -  CDS            rop (fragment): Rop protein, which maintains plasmids at low copy number; rop
   6723..6827    +  promoter       AmpR promoter: bla
   6828..7688    +  CDS            AmpR: β-lactamase; bla; confers resistance to ampicillin, carbenicillin, and related antibiotics
   7859..8447    +  rep_origin     ori: high-copy-number ColE1/pMB1/pBR322/pUC origin of replication
>Addgene plasmid #135746 | PX330_ZBTB7B_1 | depositor full sequence | sequence record 261946 | Full Sequence
GAGGGCCTATTTCCCATGATTCCTTCATATTTGCATATACGATACAAGGCTGTTAGAGAGATAATTGGAA
TTAATTTGACTGTAAACACAAAGATATTAGTACAAAATACGTGACGTAGAAAGTAATAATTTCTTGGGTA
GTTTGCAGTTTTAAAATTATGTTTTAAAATGGACTATCATATGCTTACCGTAACTTGAAAGTATTTCGAT
TTCTTGGCTTTATATATCTTGTGGAAAGGACGAAACACCGTCCTCTTAAAGAGGGACGAGTTTTAGAGCT
AGAAATAGCAAGTTAAAATAAGGCTAGTCCGTTATCAACTTGAAAAAGTGGCACCGAGTCGGTGCTTTTT
TGTTTTAGAGCTAGAAATAGCAAGTTAAAATAAGGCTAGTCCGTTTTTAGCGCGTGCGCCAATTCTGCAG
ACAAATGGCTCTAGAGGTACCCGTTACATAACTTACGGTAAATGGCCCGCCTGGCTGACCGCCCAACGAC
CCCCGCCCATTGACGTCAATAGTAACGCCAATAGGGACTTTCCATTGACGTCAATGGGTGGAGTATTTAC
GGTAAACTGCCCACTTGGCAGTACATCAAGTGTATCATATGCCAAGTACGCCCCCTATTGACGTCAATGA
CGGTAAATGGCCCGCCTGGCATTGTGCCCAGTACATGACCTTATGGGACTTTCCTACTTGGCAGTACATC
TACGTATTAGTCATCGCTATTACCATGGTCGAGGTGAGCCCCACGTTCTGCTTCACTCTCCCCATCTCCC
CCCCCTCCCCACCCCCAATTTTGTATTTATTTATTTTTTAATTATTTTGTGCAGCGATGGGGGCGGGGGG
GGGGGGGGGGCGCGCGCCAGGCGGGGCGGGGCGGGGCGAGGGGCGGGGCGGGGCGAGGCGGAGAGGTGCG
GCGGCAGCCAATCAGAGCGGCGCGCTCCGAAAGTTTCCTTTTATGGCGAGGCGGCGGCGGCGGCGGCCCT
ATAAAAAGCGAAGCGCGCGGCGGGCGGGAGTCGCTGCGACGCTGCCTTCGCCCCGTGCCCCGCTCCGCCG
CCGCCTCGCGCCGCCCGCCCCGGCTCTGACTGACCGCGTTACTCCCACAGGTGAGCGGGCGGGACGGCCC
TTCTCCTCCGGGCTGTAATTAGCTGAGCAAGAGGTAAGGGTTTAAGGGATGGTTGGTTGGTGGGGTATTA
ATGTTTAATTACCTGGAGCACCTGCCTGAAATCACTTTTTTTCAGGTTGGACCGGTGCCACCATGGACTA
TAAGGACCACGACGGAGACTACAAGGATCATGATATTGATTACAAAGACGATGACGATAAGATGGCCCCA
AAGAAGAAGCGGAAGGTCGGTATCCACGGAGTCCCAGCAGCCGACAAGAAGTACAGCATCGGCCTGGACA
TCGGCACCAACTCTGTGGGCTGGGCCGTGATCACCGACGAGTACAAGGTGCCCAGCAAGAAATTCAAGGT
GCTGGGCAACACCGACCGGCACAGCATCAAGAAGAACCTGATCGGAGCCCTGCTGTTCGACAGCGGCGAA
ACAGCCGAGGCCACCCGGCTGAAGAGAACCGCCAGAAGAAGATACACCAGACGGAAGAACCGGATCTGCT
ATCTGCAAGAGATCTTCAGCAACGAGATGGCCAAGGTGGACGACAGCTTCTTCCACAGACTGGAAGAGTC
CTTCCTGGTGGAAGAGGATAAGAAGCACGAGCGGCACCCCATCTTCGGCAACATCGTGGACGAGGTGGCC
TACCACGAGAAGTACCCCACCATCTACCACCTGAGAAAGAAACTGGTGGACAGCACCGACAAGGCCGACC
TGCGGCTGATCTATCTGGCCCTGGCCCACATGATCAAGTTCCGGGGCCACTTCCTGATCGAGGGCGACCT
GAACCCCGACAACAGCGACGTGGACAAGCTGTTCATCCAGCTGGTGCAGACCTACAACCAGCTGTTCGAG
GAAAACCCCATCAACGCCAGCGGCGTGGACGCCAAGGCCATCCTGTCTGCCAGACTGAGCAAGAGCAGAC
GGCTGGAAAATCTGATCGCCCAGCTGCCCGGCGAGAAGAAGAATGGCCTGTTCGGAAACCTGATTGCCCT
GAGCCTGGGCCTGACCCCCAACTTCAAGAGCAACTTCGACCTGGCCGAGGATGCCAAACTGCAGCTGAGC
AAGGACACCTACGACGACGACCTGGACAACCTGCTGGCCCAGATCGGCGACCAGTACGCCGACCTGTTTC
TGGCCGCCAAGAACCTGTCCGACGCCATCCTGCTGAGCGACATCCTGAGAGTGAACACCGAGATCACCAA
GGCCCCCCTGAGCGCCTCTATGATCAAGAGATACGACGAGCACCACCAGGACCTGACCCTGCTGAAAGCT
CTCGTGCGGCAGCAGCTGCCTGAGAAGTACAAAGAGATTTTCTTCGACCAGAGCAAGAACGGCTACGCCG
GCTACATTGACGGCGGAGCCAGCCAGGAAGAGTTCTACAAGTTCATCAAGCCCATCCTGGAAAAGATGGA
CGGCACCGAGGAACTGCTCGTGAAGCTGAACAGAGAGGACCTGCTGCGGAAGCAGCGGACCTTCGACAAC
GGCAGCATCCCCCACCAGATCCACCTGGGAGAGCTGCACGCCATTCTGCGGCGGCAGGAAGATTTTTACC
CATTCCTGAAGGACAACCGGGAAAAGATCGAGAAGATCCTGACCTTCCGCATCCCCTACTACGTGGGCCC
TCTGGCCAGGGGAAACAGCAGATTCGCCTGGATGACCAGAAAGAGCGAGGAAACCATCACCCCCTGGAAC
TTCGAGGAAGTGGTGGACAAGGGCGCTTCCGCCCAGAGCTTCATCGAGCGGATGACCAACTTCGATAAGA
ACCTGCCCAACGAGAAGGTGCTGCCCAAGCACAGCCTGCTGTACGAGTACTTCACCGTGTATAACGAGCT
GACCAAAGTGAAATACGTGACCGAGGGAATGAGAAAGCCCGCCTTCCTGAGCGGCGAGCAGAAAAAGGCC
ATCGTGGACCTGCTGTTCAAGACCAACCGGAAAGTGACCGTGAAGCAGCTGAAAGAGGACTACTTCAAGA
AAATCGAGTGCTTCGACTCCGTGGAAATCTCCGGCGTGGAAGATCGGTTCAACGCCTCCCTGGGCACATA
CCACGATCTGCTGAAAATTATCAAGGACAAGGACTTCCTGGACAATGAGGAAAACGAGGACATTCTGGAA
GATATCGTGCTGACCCTGACACTGTTTGAGGACAGAGAGATGATCGAGGAACGGCTGAAAACCTATGCCC
ACCTGTTCGACGACAAAGTGATGAAGCAGCTGAAGCGGCGGAGATACACCGGCTGGGGCAGGCTGAGCCG
GAAGCTGATCAACGGCATCCGGGACAAGCAGTCCGGCAAGACAATCCTGGATTTCCTGAAGTCCGACGGC
TTCGCCAACAGAAACTTCATGCAGCTGATCCACGACGACAGCCTGACCTTTAAAGAGGACATCCAGAAAG
CCCAGGTGTCCGGCCAGGGCGATAGCCTGCACGAGCACATTGCCAATCTGGCCGGCAGCCCCGCCATTAA
GAAGGGCATCCTGCAGACAGTGAAGGTGGTGGACGAGCTCGTGAAAGTGATGGGCCGGCACAAGCCCGAG
AACATCGTGATCGAAATGGCCAGAGAGAACCAGACCACCCAGAAGGGACAGAAGAACAGCCGCGAGAGAA
TGAAGCGGATCGAAGAGGGCATCAAAGAGCTGGGCAGCCAGATCCTGAAAGAACACCCCGTGGAAAACAC
CCAGCTGCAGAACGAGAAGCTGTACCTGTACTACCTGCAGAATGGGCGGGATATGTACGTGGACCAGGAA
CTGGACATCAACCGGCTGTCCGACTACGATGTGGACCATATCGTGCCTCAGAGCTTTCTGAAGGACGACT
CCATCGACAACAAGGTGCTGACCAGAAGCGACAAGAACCGGGGCAAGAGCGACAACGTGCCCTCCGAAGA
GGTCGTGAAGAAGATGAAGAACTACTGGCGGCAGCTGCTGAACGCCAAGCTGATTACCCAGAGAAAGTTC
GACAATCTGACCAAGGCCGAGAGAGGCGGCCTGAGCGAACTGGATAAGGCCGGCTTCATCAAGAGACAGC
TGGTGGAAACCCGGCAGATCACAAAGCACGTGGCACAGATCCTGGACTCCCGGATGAACACTAAGTACGA
CGAGAATGACAAGCTGATCCGGGAAGTGAAAGTGATCACCCTGAAGTCCAAGCTGGTGTCCGATTTCCGG
AAGGATTTCCAGTTTTACAAAGTGCGCGAGATCAACAACTACCACCACGCCCACGACGCCTACCTGAACG
CCGTCGTGGGAACCGCCCTGATCAAAAAGTACCCTAAGCTGGAAAGCGAGTTCGTGTACGGCGACTACAA
GGTGTACGACGTGCGGAAGATGATCGCCAAGAGCGAGCAGGAAATCGGCAAGGCTACCGCCAAGTACTTC
TTCTACAGCAACATCATGAACTTTTTCAAGACCGAGATTACCCTGGCCAACGGCGAGATCCGGAAGCGGC
CTCTGATCGAGACAAACGGCGAAACCGGGGAGATCGTGTGGGATAAGGGCCGGGATTTTGCCACCGTGCG
GAAAGTGCTGAGCATGCCCCAAGTGAATATCGTGAAAAAGACCGAGGTGCAGACAGGCGGCTTCAGCAAA
GAGTCTATCCTGCCCAAGAGGAACAGCGATAAGCTGATCGCCAGAAAGAAGGACTGGGACCCTAAGAAGT
ACGGCGGCTTCGACAGCCCCACCGTGGCCTATTCTGTGCTGGTGGTGGCCAAAGTGGAAAAGGGCAAGTC
CAAGAAACTGAAGAGTGTGAAAGAGCTGCTGGGGATCACCATCATGGAAAGAAGCAGCTTCGAGAAGAAT
CCCATCGACTTTCTGGAAGCCAAGGGCTACAAAGAAGTGAAAAAGGACCTGATCATCAAGCTGCCTAAGT
ACTCCCTGTTCGAGCTGGAAAACGGCCGGAAGAGAATGCTGGCCTCTGCCGGCGAACTGCAGAAGGGAAA
CGAACTGGCCCTGCCCTCCAAATATGTGAACTTCCTGTACCTGGCCAGCCACTATGAGAAGCTGAAGGGC
TCCCCCGAGGATAATGAGCAGAAACAGCTGTTTGTGGAACAGCACAAGCACTACCTGGACGAGATCATCG
AGCAGATCAGCGAGTTCTCCAAGAGAGTGATCCTGGCCGACGCTAATCTGGACAAAGTGCTGTCCGCCTA
CAACAAGCACCGGGATAAGCCCATCAGAGAGCAGGCCGAGAATATCATCCACCTGTTTACCCTGACCAAT
CTGGGAGCCCCTGCCGCCTTCAAGTACTTTGACACCACCATCGACCGGAAGAGGTACACCAGCACCAAAG
AGGTGCTGGACGCCACCCTGATCCACCAGAGCATCACCGGCCTGTACGAGACACGGATCGACCTGTCTCA
GCTGGGAGGCGACAAAAGGCCGGCGGCCACGAAAAAGGCCGGCCAGGCAAAAAAGAAAAAGTAAGAATTC
CTAGAGCTCGCTGATCAGCCTCGACTGTGCCTTCTAGTTGCCAGCCATCTGTTGTTTGCCCCTCCCCCGT
GCCTTCCTTGACCCTGGAAGGTGCCACTCCCACTGTCCTTTCCTAATAAAATGAGGAAATTGCATCGCAT
TGTCTGAGTAGGTGTCATTCTATTCTGGGGGGTGGGGTGGGGCAGGACAGCAAGGGGGAGGATTGGGAAG
AGAATAGCAGGCATGCTGGGGAGCGGCCGCAGGAACCCCTAGTGATGGAGTTGGCCACTCCCTCTCTGCG
CGCTCGCTCGCTCACTGAGGCCGGGCGACCAAAGGTCGCCCGACGCCCGGGCTTTGCCCGGGCGGCCTCA
GTGAGCGAGCGAGCGCGCAGCTGCCTGCAGGGGCGCCTGATGCGGTATTTTCTCCTTACGCATCTGTGCG
GTATTTCACACCGCATA
[142 nt withheld, positions 5968-6109]
C
[141 nt withheld, positions 6111-6251]
CCTTTGACGTTGGAGTCCACGTTCTTT
[37 nt withheld, positions 6279-6315]
ACCCTATCTCGGGCTATTCTTTTGATTTATAAGGGATTTTGCCGATTTCGGCCTATTGGTTAAAAAATGA
GCTGATTTAACAAAAATTTAACGCGAATTTTAACAAAATATTAACGTTTACAATTTTATGGTGCACTCTC
AGTACAATCTGCTCTGATGCCGCATAGTTAAGCCAGCCCCGACACCCGCCAACACCCGCTGACGCGCCCT
GACGGGCTTGTCTGCTCCCGGCATCCGCTTACAGACAAGCTGTGACCGTCTCCGGGAGCTGCATGTGTCA
GAGGTTTTCACCGTCATCACCGAAACGCGCGAGACGAAAGGGCCTCGTGATACGCCTATTTTTATAGGTT
AATGTCATGATAATAATGGTTTCTTAGACGTCAGGTGGCACTTTTCGGGGAAATGTGCGCGGAACCCCTA
TTTGTTTATTTTTCTAAATACATTCAAATATGTATCCGCTCATGAGACAATAACCCTGATAAATGCTTCA
ATAATATTGAAAAAGGAAGAGTATGAGTATTCAACATTTCCGTGTCGCCCTTATTCCCTTTTTTGCGGCA
TTTTGCCTTCCTGTTTTTGCTCACCCAGAAACGCTGGTGAAAGTAAAAGATGCTGAAGATCAGTTGGGTG
CACGAGTGGGTTACATCGAACTGGATCTCAACAGCGGTAAGATCCTTGAGAGTTTTCGCCCCGAAGAACG
TTTTCCAATGATGAGCACTTTTAAAGTTCTGCTATGTGGCGCGGTATTATCCCGTATTGACGCCGGGCAA
GAGCAACTCGGTCGCCGCATACACTATTCTCAGAATGACTTGGTTGAGTACTCACCAGTCACAGAAAAGC
ATCTTACGGATGGCATGACAGTAAGAGAATTATGCAGTGCTGCCATAACCATGAGTGATAACACTGCGGC
CAACTTACTTCTGACAACGATCGGAGGACCGAAGGAGCTAACCGCTTTTTTGCACAACATGGGGGATCAT
GTAACTCGCCTTGATCGTTGGGAACCGGAGCTGAATGAAGCCATACCAAACGACGAGCGTGACACCACGA
TGCCTGTAGCAATGGCAACAACGTTGCGCAAACTATTAACTGGCGAACTACTTACTCTAGCTTCCCGGCA
ACAATTAATAGACTGGATGGAGGCGGATAAAGTTGCAGGACCACTTCTGCGCTCGGCCCTTCCGGCTGGC
TGGTTTATTGCTGATAAATCTGGAGCCGGTGAGCGTGGAAGCCGCGGTATCATTGCAGCACTGGGGCCAG
ATGGTAAGCCCTCCCGTATCGTAGTTATCTACACGACGGGGAGTCAGGCAACTATGGATGAACGAAATAG
ACAGATCGCTGAGATAGGTGCCTCACTGATTAAGCATTGGTAACTGTCAGACCAAGTTTACTCATATATA
CTTTAGATTGATTTAAAACTTCATTTTTAATTTAAAAGGATCTAGGTGAAGATCCTTTTTGATAATCTCA
TGACCAAAATCCCTTAACGTGAGTTTTCGTTCCACTGAGCGTCAGACCCCGTAGAAAAGATCAAAGGATC
TTCTTGAGATCCTTTTTTTCTGCGCGTAATCTGCTGCTTGCAAACAAAAAAACCACCGCTACCAGCGGTG
GTTTGTTTGCCGGATCAAGAGCTACCAACTCTTTTTCCGAAGGTAACTGGCTTCAGCAGAGCGCAGATAC
CAAATACTGTCCTTCTAGTGTAGCCGTAGTTAGGCCACCACTTCAAGAACTCTGTAGCACCGCCTACATA
CCTCGCTCTGCTAATCCTGTTACCAGTGGCTGCTGCCAGTGGCGATAAGTCGTGTCTTACCGGGTTGGAC
TCAAGACGATAGTTACCGGATAAGGCGCAGCGGTCGGGCTGAACGGGGGGTTCGTGCACACAGCCCAGCT
TGGAGCGAACGACCTACACCGAACTGAGATACCTACAGCGTGAGCTATGAGAAAGCGCCACGCTTCCCGA
AGGGAGAAAGGCGGACAGGTATCCGGTAAGCGGCAGGGTCGGAACAGGAGAGCGCACGAGGGAGCTTCCA
GGGGGAAACGCCTGGTATCTTTATAGTCCTGTCGGGTTTCGCCACCTCTGACTTGAGCGTCGATTTTTGT
GATGCTCGTCAGGGGGGCGGAGCCTATGGAAAAACGCCAGCAACGCGGCCTTTTTACGGTTCCTGGCCTT
TTGCTGGCCTTTTGCTCACATGT
