Features (pLannotate 1.2.2; 19 found; start..end, strand, type, name):
     87..314     +  intron         hybrid intron: hybrid between chicken β-actin (CBA) and minute virus of mice (MMV) introns (Gray et al., 2011)
    452..2053    +  CDS            Cas9(N): N-terminal portion of Streptococcus pyogenes Cas9 (Zetsche et al., 2015)
   2054..4552    +  CDS            Cas9(C): C-terminal portion of Streptococcus pyogenes Cas9 (Zetsche et al., 2015)
   4553..4600    +  CDS            nucleoplasmin NLS: bipartite nuclear localization signal from nucleoplasmin
   4634..4745    +  polyA_signal   bGH poly(A) signal: bovine growth hormone polyadenylation signal
   4850..4990    +  repeat_region  AAV2 ITR: inverted terminal repeat of adeno-associated virus serotype 2 inverted
   4995..5046    -  misc_feature   bom (fragment): basis of mobility region from pBR322
   5065..5520    +  rep_origin     f1 ori (sequence partly withheld): f1 bacteriophage origin of replication; arrow indicates direction of (+) strand synthesis
   5521..5570    -  misc_feature   bom (fragment): basis of mobility region from pBR322
   5672..5707    -  CDS            rop (fragment): Rop protein, which maintains plasmids at low copy number; rop
   5802..5906    +  promoter       AmpR promoter: bla
   5907..6767    +  CDS            AmpR: β-lactamase; bla; confers resistance to ampicillin, carbenicillin, and related antibiotics
   6938..7526    +  rep_origin     ori: high-copy-number ColE1/pMB1/pBR322/pUC origin of replication
   7588..7828    +  promoter       U6 promoter: RNA polymerase III promoter for human U6 snRNA
   7857..7932    +  misc_RNA       gRNA scaffold: guide RNA scaffold for the Streptococcus pyogenes CRISPR/Cas9 system
   7939..7982    +  misc_RNA       gRNA scaffold (fragment): guide RNA scaffold for the Streptococcus pyogenes CRISPR/Cas9 system
   8029..8314    +  enhancer       CMV enhancer: human cytomegalovirus immediate early enhancer; contains an 18-bp deletion relative to the standard CMV enhancer
   8316..8431    +  promoter       chicken β-actin promoter (fragment): contains a 21-bp deletion relative to the standard chicken β-actin promoter
   8436..86      +  promoter       chicken β-actin promoter (fragment) (across the origin): contains a 21-bp deletion relative to the standard chicken β-actin promoter
>Addgene plasmid #135746 | PX330_ZBTB7B_1 | addgene full sequence | sequence record 269954 | Addgene NGS Result
ATCAGAGCGGCGCGCTCCGAAAGTTTCCTTTTATGGCGAGGCGGCGGCGGCGGCGGCCCTATAAAAAGCG
AAGCGCGCGGCGGGCGGGAGTCGCTGCGCGCTGCCTTCGCCCCGTGCCCCGCTCCGCCGCCGCCTCGCGC
CGCCCGCCCCGGCTCTGACTGACCGCGTTACTCCCACAGGTGAGCGGGCGGGACGGCCCTTCTCCTCCGG
GCTGTAATTAGCTGAGCAAGAGGTAAGGGTTTAAGGGATGGTTGGTTGGTGGGGTATTAATGTTTAATTA
CCTGGAGCACCTGCCTGAAATCACTTTTTTTCAGGTTGGACCGGTGCCACCATGGACTATAAGGACCACG
ACGGAGACTACAAGGATCATGATATTGATTACAAAGACGATGACGATAAGATGGCCCCAAAGAAGAAGCG
GAAGGTCGGTATCCACGGAGTCCCAGCAGCCGACAAGAAGTACAGCATCGGCCTGGACATCGGCACCAAC
TCTGTGGGCTGGGCCGTGATCACCGACGAGTACAAGGTGCCCAGCAAGAAATTCAAGGTGCTGGGCAACA
CCGACCGGCACAGCATCAAGAAGAACCTGATCGGAGCCCTGCTGTTCGACAGCGGCGAAACAGCCGAGGC
CACCCGGCTGAAGAGAACCGCCAGAAGAAGATACACCAGACGGAAGAACCGGATCTGCTATCTGCAAGAG
ATCTTCAGCAACGAGATGGCCAAGGTGGACGACAGCTTCTTCCACAGACTGGAAGAGTCCTTCCTGGTGG
AAGAGGATAAGAAGCACGAGCGGCACCCCATCTTCGGCAACATCGTGGACGAGGTGGCCTACCACGAGAA
GTACCCCACCATCTACCACCTGAGAAAGAAACTGGTGGACAGCACCGACAAGGCCGACCTGCGGCTGATC
TATCTGGCCCTGGCCCACATGATCAAGTTCCGGGGCCACTTCCTGATCGAGGGCGACCTGAACCCCGACA
ACAGCGACGTGGACAAGCTGTTCATCCAGCTGGTGCAGACCTACAACCAGCTGTTCGAGGAAAACCCCAT
CAACGCCAGCGGCGTGGACGCCAAGGCCATCCTGTCTGCCAGACTGAGCAAGAGCAGACGGCTGGAAAAT
CTGATCGCCCAGCTGCCCGGCGAGAAGAAGAATGGCCTGTTCGGAAACCTGATTGCCCTGAGCCTGGGCC
TGACCCCCAACTTCAAGAGCAACTTCGACCTGGCCGAGGATGCCAAACTGCAGCTGAGCAAGGACACCTA
CGACGACGACCTGGACAACCTGCTGGCCCAGATCGGCGACCAGTACGCCGACCTGTTTCTGGCCGCCAAG
AACCTGTCCGACGCCATCCTGCTGAGCGACATCCTGAGAGTGAACACCGAGATCACCAAGGCCCCCCTGA
GCGCCTCTATGATCAAGAGATACGACGAGCACCACCAGGACCTGACCCTGCTGAAAGCTCTCGTGCGGCA
GCAGCTGCCTGAGAAGTACAAAGAGATTTTCTTCGACCAGAGCAAGAACGGCTACGCCGGCTACATTGAC
GGCGGAGCCAGCCAGGAAGAGTTCTACAAGTTCATCAAGCCCATCCTGGAAAAGATGGACGGCACCGAGG
AACTGCTCGTGAAGCTGAACAGAGAGGACCTGCTGCGGAAGCAGCGGACCTTCGACAACGGCAGCATCCC
CCACCAGATCCACCTGGGAGAGCTGCACGCCATTCTGCGGCGGCAGGAAGATTTTTACCCATTCCTGAAG
GACAACCGGGAAAAGATCGAGAAGATCCTGACCTTCCGCATCCCCTACTACGTGGGCCCTCTGGCCAGGG
GAAACAGCAGATTCGCCTGGATGACCAGAAAGAGCGAGGAAACCATCACCCCCTGGAACTTCGAGGAAGT
GGTGGACAAGGGCGCTTCCGCCCAGAGCTTCATCGAGCGGATGACCAACTTCGATAAGAACCTGCCCAAC
GAGAAGGTGCTGCCCAAGCACAGCCTGCTGTACGAGTACTTCACCGTGTATAACGAGCTGACCAAAGTGA
AATACGTGACCGAGGGAATGAGAAAGCCCGCCTTCCTGAGCGGCGAGCAGAAAAAGGCCATCGTGGACCT
GCTGTTCAAGACCAACCGGAAAGTGACCGTGAAGCAGCTGAAAGAGGACTACTTCAAGAAAATCGAGTGC
TTCGACTCCGTGGAAATCTCCGGCGTGGAAGATCGGTTCAACGCCTCCCTGGGCACATACCACGATCTGC
TGAAAATTATCAAGGACAAGGACTTCCTGGACAATGAGGAAAACGAGGACATTCTGGAAGATATCGTGCT
GACCCTGACACTGTTTGAGGACAGAGAGATGATCGAGGAACGGCTGAAAACCTATGCCCACCTGTTCGAC
GACAAAGTGATGAAGCAGCTGAAGCGGCGGAGATACACCGGCTGGGGCAGGCTGAGCCGGAAGCTGATCA
ACGGCATCCGGGACAAGCAGTCCGGCAAGACAATCCTGGATTTCCTGAAGTCCGACGGCTTCGCCAACAG
AAACTTCATGCAGCTGATCCACGACGACAGCCTGACCTTTAAAGAGGACATCCAGAAAGCCCAGGTGTCC
GGCCAGGGCGATAGCCTGCACGAGCACATTGCCAATCTGGCCGGCAGCCCCGCCATTAAGAAGGGCATCC
TGCAGACAGTGAAGGTGGTGGACGAGCTCGTGAAAGTGATGGGCCGGCACAAGCCCGAGAACATCGTGAT
CGAAATGGCCAGAGAGAACCAGACCACCCAGAAGGGACAGAAGAACAGCCGCGAGAGAATGAAGCGGATC
GAAGAGGGCATCAAAGAGCTGGGCAGCCAGATCCTGAAAGAACACCCCGTGGAAAACACCCAGCTGCAGA
ACGAGAAGCTGTACCTGTACTACCTGCAGAATGGGCGGGATATGTACGTGGACCAGGAACTGGACATCAA
CCGGCTGTCCGACTACGATGTGGACCATATCGTGCCTCAGAGCTTTCTGAAGGACGACTCCATCGACAAC
AAGGTGCTGACCAGAAGCGACAAGAACCGGGGCAAGAGCGACAACGTGCCCTCCGAAGAGGTCGTGAAGA
AGATGAAGAACTACTGGCGGCAGCTGCTGAACGCCAAGCTGATTACCCAGAGAAAGTTCGACAATCTGAC
CAAGGCCGAGAGAGGCGGCCTGAGCGAACTGGATAAGGCCGGCTTCATCAAGAGACAGCTGGTGGAAACC
CGGCAGATCACAAAGCACGTGGCACAGATCCTGGACTCCCGGATGAACACTAAGTACGACGAGAATGACA
AGCTGATCCGGGAAGTGAAAGTGATCACCCTGAAGTCCAAGCTGGTGTCCGATTTCCGGAAGGATTTCCA
GTTTTACAAAGTGCGCGAGATCAACAACTACCACCACGCCCACGACGCCTACCTGAACGCCGTCGTGGGA
ACCGCCCTGATCAAAAAGTACCCTAAGCTGGAAAGCGAGTTCGTGTACGGCGACTACAAGGTGTACGACG
TGCGGAAGATGATCGCCAAGAGCGAGCAGGAAATCGGCAAGGCTACCGCCAAGTACTTCTTCTACAGCAA
CATCATGAACTTTTTCAAGACCGAGATTACCCTGGCCAACGGCGAGATCCGGAAGCGGCCTCTGATCGAG
ACAAACGGCGAAACCGGGGAGATCGTGTGGGATAAGGGCCGGGATTTTGCCACCGTGCGGAAAGTGCTGA
GCATGCCCCAAGTGAATATCGTGAAAAAGACCGAGGTGCAGACAGGCGGCTTCAGCAAAGAGTCTATCCT
GCCCAAGAGGAACAGCGATAAGCTGATCGCCAGAAAGAAGGACTGGGACCCTAAGAAGTACGGCGGCTTC
GACAGCCCCACCGTGGCCTATTCTGTGCTGGTGGTGGCCAAAGTGGAAAAGGGCAAGTCCAAGAAACTGA
AGAGTGTGAAAGAGCTGCTGGGGATCACCATCATGGAAAGAAGCAGCTTCGAGAAGAATCCCATCGACTT
TCTGGAAGCCAAGGGCTACAAAGAAGTGAAAAAGGACCTGATCATCAAGCTGCCTAAGTACTCCCTGTTC
GAGCTGGAAAACGGCCGGAAGAGAATGCTGGCCTCTGCCGGCGAACTGCAGAAGGGAAACGAACTGGCCC
TGCCCTCCAAATATGTGAACTTCCTGTACCTGGCCAGCCACTATGAGAAGCTGAAGGGCTCCCCCGAGGA
TAATGAGCAGAAACAGCTGTTTGTGGAACAGCACAAGCACTACCTGGACGAGATCATCGAGCAGATCAGC
GAGTTCTCCAAGAGAGTGATCCTGGCCGACGCTAATCTGGACAAAGTGCTGTCCGCCTACAACAAGCACC
GGGATAAGCCCATCAGAGAGCAGGCCGAGAATATCATCCACCTGTTTACCCTGACCAATCTGGGAGCCCC
TGCCGCCTTCAAGTACTTTGACACCACCATCGACCGGAAGAGGTACACCAGCACCAAAGAGGTGCTGGAC
GCCACCCTGATCCACCAGAGCATCACCGGCCTGTACGAGACACGGATCGACCTGTCTCAGCTGGGAGGCG
ACAAAAGGCCGGCGGCCACGAAAAAGGCCGGCCAGGCAAAAAAGAAAAAGTAAGAATTCCTAGAGCTCGC
TGATCAGCCTCGACTGTGCCTTCTAGTTGCCAGCCATCTGTTGTTTGCCCCTCCCCCGTGCCTTCCTTGA
CCCTGGAAGGTGCCACTCCCACTGTCCTTTCCTAATAAAATGAGGAAATTGCATCGCATTGTCTGAGTAG
GTGTCATTCTATTCTGGGGGGTGGGGTGGGGCAGGACAGCAAGGGGGAGGATTGGGAAGAGAATAGCAGG
CATGCTGGGGAGCGGCCGCAGGAACCCCTAGTGATGGAGTTGGCCACTCCCTCTCTGCGCGCTCGCTCGC
TCACTGAGGCCGGGCGACCAAAGGTCGCCCGACGCCCGGGCTTTGCCCGGGCGGCCTCAGTGAGCGAGCG
AGCGCGCAGCTGCCTGCAGGGGCGCCTGATGCGGTATTTTCTCCTTACGCATCTGTGCGGTATTTCACAC
CGCATA
[95 nt withheld, positions 5047-5141]
T
[46 nt withheld, positions 5143-5188]
C
[141 nt withheld, positions 5190-5330]
CCTTTGACGTTGGAGTCCACGTTCTTT
[37 nt withheld, positions 5358-5394]
ACTCTATCTCGGGCTATTCTTTTGATTTATAAGGGATTTTGCCGATTTCGGTCTATTGGTTAAAAAATGA
GCTGATTTAACAAAAATTTAACGCGAATTTTAACAAAATATTAACGTTTACAATTTTATGGTGCACTCTC
AGTACAATCTGCTCTGATGCCGCATAGTTAAGCCAGCCCCGACACCCGCCAACACCCGCTGACGCGCCCT
GACGGGCTTGTCTGCTCCCGGCATCCGCTTACAGACAAGCTGTGACCGTCTCCGGGAGCTGCATGTGTCA
GAGGTTTTCACCGTCATCACCGAAACGCGCGAGACGAAAGGGCCTCGTGATACGCCTATTTTTATAGGTT
AATGTCATGATAATAATGGTTTCTTAGACGTCAGGTGGCACTTTTCGGGGAAATGTGCGCGGAACCCCTA
TTTGTTTATTTTTCTAAATACATTCAAATATGTATCCGCTCATGAGACAATAACCCTGATAAATGCTTCA
ATAATATTGAAAAAGGAAGAGTATGAGTATTCAACATTTCCGTGTCGCCCTTATTCCCTTTTTTGCGGCA
TTTTGCCTTCCTGTTTTTGCTCACCCAGAAACGCTGGTGAAAGTAAAAGATGCTGAAGATCAGTTGGGTG
CACGAGTGGGTTACATCGAACTGGATCTCAACAGCGGTAAGATCCTTGAGAGTTTTCGCCCCGAAGAACG
TTTTCCAATGATGAGCACTTTTAAAGTTCTGCTATGTGGCGCGGTATTATCCCGTATTGACGCCGGGCAA
GAGCAACTCGGTCGCCGCATACACTATTCTCAGAATGACTTGGTTGAGTACTCACCAGTCACAGAAAAGC
ATCTTACGGATGGCATGACAGTAAGAGAATTATGCAGTGCTGCCATAACCATGAGTGATAACACTGCGGC
CAACTTACTTCTGACAACGATCGGAGGACCGAAGGAGCTAACCGCTTTTTTGCACAACATGGGGGATCAT
GTAACTCGCCTTGATCGTTGGGAACCGGAGCTGAATGAAGCCATACCAAACGACGAGCGTGACACCACGA
TGCCTGTAGCAATGGCAACAACGTTGCGCAAACTATTAACTGGCGAACTACTTACTCTAGCTTCCCGGCA
ACAATTAATAGACTGGATGGAGGCGGATAAAGTTGCAGGACCACTTCTGCGCTCGGCCCTTCCGGCTGGC
TGGTTTATTGCTGATAAATCTGGAGCCGGTGAGCGTGGAAGCCGCGGTATCATTGCAGCACTGGGGCCAG
ATGGTAAGCCCTCCCGTATCGTAGTTATCTACACGACGGGGAGTCAGGCAACTATGGATGAACGAAATAG
ACAGATCGCTGAGATAGGTGCCTCACTGATTAAGCATTGGTAACTGTCAGACCAAGTTTACTCATATATA
CTTTAGATTGATTTAAAACTTCATTTTTAATTTAAAAGGATCTAGGTGAAGATCCTTTTTGATAATCTCA
TGACCAAAATCCCTTAACGTGAGTTTTCGTTCCACTGAGCGTCAGACCCCGTAGAAAAGATCAAAGGATC
TTCTTGAGATCCTTTTTTTCTGCGCGTAATCTGCTGCTTGCAAACAAAAAAACCACCGCTACCAGCGGTG
GTTTGTTTGCCGGATCAAGAGCTACCAACTCTTTTTCCGAAGGTAACTGGCTTCAGCAGAGCGCAGATAC
CAAATACTGTTCTTCTAGTGTAGCCGTAGTTAGGCCACCACTTCAAGAACTCTGTAGCACCGCCTACATA
CCTCGCTCTGCTAATCCTGTTACCAGTGGCTGCTGCCAGTGGCGATAAGTCGTGTCTTACCGGGTTGGAC
TCAAGACGATAGTTACCGGATAAGGCGCAGCGGTCGGGCTGAACGGGGGGTTCGTGCACACAGCCCAGCT
TGGAGCGAACGACCTACACCGAACTGAGATACCTACAGCGTGAGCTATGAGAAAGCGCCACGCTTCCCGA
AGGGAGAAAGGCGGACAGGTATCCGGTAAGCGGCAGGGTCGGAACAGGAGAGCGCACGAGGGAGCTTCCA
GGGGGAAACGCCTGGTATCTTTATAGTCCTGTCGGGTTTCGCCACCTCTGACTTGAGCGTCGATTTTTGT
GATGCTCGTCAGGGGGGCGGAGCCTATGGAAAAACGCCAGCAACGCGGCCTTTTTACGGTTCCTGGCCTT
TTGCTGGCCTTTTGCTCACATGTGAGGGCCTATTTCCCATGATTCCTTCATATTTGCATATACGATACAA
GGCTGTTAGAGAGATAATTGGAATTAATTTGACTGTAAACACAAAGATATTAGTACAAAATACGTGACGT
AGAAAGTAATAATTTCTTGGGTAGTTTGCAGTTTTAAAATTATGTTTTAAAATGGACTATCATATGCTTA
CCGTAACTTGAAAGTATTTCGATTTCTTGGCTTTATATATCTTGTGGAAAGGACGAAACACCGTCCTCTT
AAAGAGGGACGAGTTTTAGAGCTAGAAATAGCAAGTTAAAATAAGGCTAGTCCGTTATCAACTTGAAAAA
GTGGCACCGAGTCGGTGCTTTTTTGTTTTAGAGCTAGAAATAGCAAGTTAAAATAAGGCTAGTCCGTTTT
TAGCGCGTGCGCCAATTCTGCAGACAAATGGCTCTAGAGGTACCCGTTACATAACTTACGGTAAATGGCC
CGCCTGGCTGACCGCCCAACGACCCCCGCCCATTGACGTCAATAGTAACGCCAATAGGGACTTTCCATTG
ACGTCAATGGGTGGAGTATTTACGGTAAACTGCCCACTTGGCAGTACATCAAGTGTATCATATGCCAAGT
ACGCCCCCTATTGACGTCAATGACGGTAAATGGCCCGCCTGGCATTGTGCCCAGTACATGACCTTATGGG
ACTTTCCTACTTGGCAGTACATCTACGTATTAGTCATCGCTATTACCATGGTCGAGGTGAGCCCCACGTT
CTGCTTCACTCTCCCCATCTCCCCCCCCTCCCCACCCCCAATTTTGTATTTATTTATTTTTTAATTATTT
TGTGCAGCGATGGGGGCGGGGGNGGGGNNNNGTGCGGCGGCAGCCA
